>Addgene plasmid #201764 | pABY-T1 | addgene full sequence | sequence record 403474 | Addgene NGS Result
TGGCCTATGCGGCCGCGGATCTGCCGGTCTCCCTATAGTGAGTCGTATTAATTTCGATAAGCCAGGTTAA
CCTGCATTAATGAATCGGCCAACGCGCGGGGAGAGGCGGTTTGCGTATTGGGCGCTCTTCCGCTTCCTCG
CTCACTGACTCGCTGCGCTCGGTCGTTCGGCTGCGGCGAGCGGTATCAGCTCACTCAAAGGCGGTAATAC
GGTTATCCACAGAATCAGGGGATAACGCAGGAAAGAACATGTGAGCAAAAGGCCAGCAAAAGGCCAGGAA
CCGTAAAAAGGCCGCGTTGCTGGCGTTTTTCCATAGGCTCCGCCCCCCTGACGAGCATCACAAAAATCGA
CGCTCAAGTCAGAGGTGGCGAAACCCGACAGGACTATAAAGATACCAGGCGTTTCCCCCTGGAAGCTCCC
TCGTGCGCTCTCCTGTTCCGACCCTGCCGCTTACCGGATACCTGTCCGCCTTTCTCCCTTCGGGAAGCGT
GGCGCTTTCTCATAGCTCACGCTGTAGGTATCTCAGTTCGGTGTAGGTCGTTCGCTCCAAGCTGGGCTGT
GTGCACGAACCCCCCGTTCAGCCCGACCGCTGCGCCTTATCCGGTAACTATCGTCTTGAGTCCAACCCGG
TAAGACACGACTTATCGCCACTGGCAGCAGCCACTGGTAACAGGATTAGCAGAGCGAGGTATGTAGGCGG
TGCTACAGAGTTCTTGAAGTGGTGGCCTAACTACGGCTACACTAGAAGAACAGTATTTGGTATCTGCGCT
CTGCTGAAGCCAGTTACCTTCGGAAAAAGAGTTGGTAGCTCTTGATCCGGCAAACAAACCACCGCTGGTA
GCGGTGGTTTTTTTGTTTGCAAGCAGCAGATTACGCGCAGAAAAAAAGGATCTCAAGAAGATCCTTTGAT
CTTTTCTACGGGGTCTGACGCTCAGTGGAACGAAAACTCACGTTAAGGGATTTTGGTCATGAGATTATCA
AAAAGGATCTTCACCTAGATCCTTTTAAATTAAAAATGAAGTTTTAAATCAATCTAAAGTATATATGAGT
AAACTTGGTCTGACAGTTACCAATGCTTAATCAGTGAGGCACCTATCTCAGCGATCTGTCTATTTCGTTC
ATCCATAGTTGCCTGACTCCCCGTCGTGTAGATAACTACGATACGGGAGGGCTTACCATCTGGCCCCAGT
GCTGCAATGATACCGCGAGACCCACGCTCACCGGCTCCAGATTTATCAGCAATAAACCAGCCAGCCGGAA
GGGCCGAGCGCAGAAGTGGTCCTGCAACTTTATCCGCCTCCATCCAGTCTATTAATTGTTGCCGGGAAGC
TAGAGTAAGTAGTTCGCCAGTTAATAGTTTGCGCAACGTTGTTGCCATTGCTACAGGCATCGTGGTGTCA
CGCTCGTCGTTTGGTATGGCTTCATTCAGCTCCGGTTCCCAACGATCAAGGCGAGTTACATGATCCCCCA
TGTTGTGCAAAAAAGCGGTTAGCTCCTTCGGTCCTCCGATCGTTGTCAGAAGTAAGTTGGCCGCAGTGTT
ATCACTCATGGTTATGGCAGCACTGCATAATTCTCTTACTGTCATGCCATCCGTAAGATGCTTTTCTGTG
ACTGGTGAGTACTCAACCAAGTCATTCTGAGAATAGTGTATGCGGCGACCGAGTTGCTCTTGCCCGGCGT
CAATACGGGATAATACCGCGCCACATAGCAGAACTTTAAAAGTGCTCATCATTGGAAAACGTTCTTCGGG
GCGAAAACTCTCAAGGATCTTACCGCTGTTGAGATCCAGTTCGATGTAACCCACTCGTGCACCCAACTGA
TCTTCAGCATCTTTTACTTTCACCAGCGTTTCTGGGTGAGCAAAAACAGGAAGGCAAAATGCCGCAAAAA
AGGGAATAAGGGCGACACGGAAATGTTGAATACTCATACTCTTCCTTTTTCAATATTATTGAAGCATTTA
TCAGGGTTATTGTCTCATGAGCGGATACATATTTGAATGTATTTAGAAAAATAAACAAATAGGGGTTCCG
CGCACATTTCCCCGAAAAGTGCCACCTGACGTCTAAGAAACCATTATTATCATGACATTAACCTATAAAA
ATAGGCGTATCACGAGGCCCTTTCGTCTCGCGCGTTTCGGTGATGACGGTGAAAACCTCTGACACATGCA
GCTCCCGGAGACGGTCACAGCTTGTCTGTAAGCGGATGCCGGGAGCAGACAAGCCCGTCAGGGCGCGTCA
GCGGGTGTTGGCGGGTGTCGGGGCTGGCTTAACTATGCGGCATCAGAGCAGATTGTACTGAGAGTGCACC
ATATGGACATATTGTCGTTAGAACGCGGCTACAATTAATACATAACCTTATGTATCATACACATACGATT
TAGGTGACACTATAGAACGCGGCCGCCAGCTGAAGCTTCGTACGCTGCAGGTCGACCCATCAAGATTAGA
AGAGGAGCTGAGGAGAAGATTGACCGAGTAAAGATCTGTTTAGCTTGCCTCGTCCCCGCCGGGTCACCCG
GCCAGCGACATGGAGGCCCAGAATACCCTCCTTGACAGTCTTGACGTGCGCAGCTCAGGGGCATGATGTG
ACTGTCGCCCGTACATTTAGCCCATACATCCCCATGTATAATCATTTGCATCCATACATTTTGATGGCCG
CACGGCGCGAAGCAAAAATTACGGCTCCTCGCTGCAGACCTGCGAGCAGGGAAACGCTCCCCTCACAGAC
GCGTTGAATTGTCCCCACGCCGCGCCCCTGTAGAGAAATATAAAAGGTTAGGATTTGCCACTGAGGTTCT
TCTTTCATATACTTCCTTTTAAAATCTTGCTAGGATACAGTTCTCACATCACATCCGAACATAAACAACC
ATGGGTAAGGAAAAGACTCACGTTTCGAGGCCGCGATTAAATTCCAACATGGATGCTGATTTATATGGGT
ATAAATGGGCTCGCGATAATGTCGGGCAATCAGGTGCGACAATCTATCGATTGTATGGGAAGCCCGATGC
GCCAGAGTTGTTTCTGAAACATGGCAAAGGTAGCGTTGCCAATGATGTTACAGATGAGATGGTCAGACTA
AACTGGCTGACGGAATTTATGCCTCTTCCGACCATCAAGCATTTTATCCGTACTCCTGATGATGCATGGT
TACTCACCACTGCGATCCCCGGCAAAACAGCATTCCAGGTATTAGAAGAATATCCTGATTCAGGTGAAAA
TATTGTTGATGCGCTGGCAGTGTTCCTGCGCCGGTTGCATTCGATTCCTGTTTGTAATTGTCCTTTTAAC
AGCGATCGCGTATTTCGTCTCGCTCAGGCGCAATCACGAATGAATAACGGTTTGGTTGATGCGAGTGATT
TTGATGACGAGCGTAATGGCTGGCCTGTTGAACAAGTCTGGAAAGAAATGCATAAGCTTTTGCCATTCTC
ACCGGATTCAGTCGTCACTCATGGTGATTTCTCACTTGATAACCTTATTTTTGACGAGGGGAAATTAATA
GGTTGTATTGATGTTGGACGAGTCGGAATCGCAGACCGATACCAGGATCTTGCCATCCTATGGAACTGCC
TCGGTGAGTTTTCTCCTTCATTACAGAAACGGCTTTTTCAAAAATATGGTATTGATAATCCTGATATGAA
TAAATTGCAGTTTCATTTGATGCTCGATGAGTTTTTCTAATCAGTACTGACAATAAAAAGATTCTTGTTT
TCAAGAACTTGTCATTTGTATAGTTTTTTTATATTGTAGTTGTTCTATTTTAATCAAATGTTAGCGTGAT
TTATATTTTTTTTCGCCTCGACATCATCTGCCCAGATGCGAAGTTAAGTGCGCAGAAAGTAATATCATGC
GTCAATCGTATGTGAATGCTGGTCGCTATACTGCTGTCGATTCGATACTAACGCCGCCATCCAGTTTAAA
CGAGCTCGAATTCATCGATGATATCAGATCCACTAG
Features (pLannotate 1.2.2; 9 found; start..end, strand, type, name):
     32..50      -  promoter       T7 promoter: promoter for bacteriophage T7 RNA polymerase
     72..125     -  CDS            lacI (fragment): lac repressor; lacI; The lac repressor binds to the lac operator to inhibit transcription in E. coli. This inhibition can be relieved by adding lactose or isopropyl-β-D-thiogalactopyranoside (IPTG).
    308..896     -  rep_origin     ori: high-copy-number ColE1/pMB1/pBR322/pUC origin of replication
   1067..1927    -  CDS            AmpR: β-lactamase; bla; confers resistance to ampicillin, carbenicillin, and related antibiotics
   1928..2032    -  promoter       AmpR promoter: bla
   2127..2162    +  CDS            rop (fragment): Rop protein, which maintains plasmids at low copy number; rop
   2264..2315    +  misc_feature   bom (fragment): basis of mobility region from pBR322
   2378..2396    +  promoter       SP6 promoter: promoter for bacteriophage SP6 RNA polymerase
   2527..3883    +  gene           kanMX: yeast selectable marker conferring kanamycin resistance (Wach et al., 1994)
