[The description below was written by a language model from this plasmid's Addgene catalogue record and pLannotate feature annotations shown in this document.]
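Description:
pABY-T1 is a yeast PCR-template plasmid built on the pFA6a backbone (3,956 bp in total) and designed for C-terminal tagging of a protein of interest with the ALFA tag. Although catalogued as a yeast expression vector, the feature table shows no yeast origin of replication or centromere. This fits the usual role of pFA6a-type plasmids, which supply a tagging cassette for amplification rather than being maintained in yeast. In E. coli the plasmid is propagated through a high-copy ColE1/pUC-type origin and selected with ampicillin via the β-lactamase gene and its native promoter. The short lacI, rop and bom fragments in the annotation are backbone remnants with no evident functional role.

The payload is a 39 bp synthetic insert encoding the ALFA tag, a short epitope recognised by a dedicated nanobody. It was cloned between SalI and BglII sites, both of which are retained. The automated annotation does not call the tag itself. By inference from the SP6 and Kan-R sequencing primers, it should lie in the unannotated interval between the SP6 promoter and the kanMX module. kanMX confers G418 resistance in yeast and is the selectable marker carried along with the tag. SP6 and T7 promoters flank the cassette region and mainly provide priming sites.

In use, S2/S3 primers carrying homology to the 3′ end of a target gene amplify the tag-plus-kanMX cassette. The product integrates by homologous recombination, fusing ALFA in frame to the endogenous open reading frame under the gene's own promoter. The plasmid belongs to an ALFA nanobody-based toolkit for imaging and biochemistry in yeast.
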