Addgene plasmid #201764: pABY-T1
Purpose: For C-terminal tagging of a protein-of-interest with the ALFA tag using S2/S3 primers in yeast
Depositing lab: Saravanan Palani. Depositing organization: Indian Institute of Science, Bangalore. Publication: ALIBY: ALFA Nanobody-Based Toolkit for Imaging and Biochemistry in Yeast. Akhuli D, Dhar A, Viji AS, Bhojappa B, Palani S. mSphere. 2022 Oct 26;7(5):e0033322. doi: 10.1128/msphere.00333-22. Epub 2022 Oct 3. PubMed 36190134.
Backbone
  Vector backbone: pFA6a
  Backbone size w/o insert (bp): 3917
  Total vector size (bp): 3956
  Vector type: Yeast Expression
  Selectable markers: Neomycin (select with G418)
Growth in bacteria
  Bacterial resistance: Ampicillin, 100 μg/mL
  Growth temperature: 37°C
  Growth strain: DH5alpha
  Copy number: High Copy
Gene/Insert
  Gene/Insert name: ALFA tag
  Species: Synthetic
  Insert size (bp): 39
  Cloning method: Restriction Enzyme; 5′ cloning site SalI (not destroyed); 3′ cloning site BglII (not destroyed)
  Sequencing primers: 5′ SP6; 3′ Kan-R
Terms and licenses: Academic/Nonprofit Terms; Industry Terms: Not Available to Industry
How to cite: pABY-T1 was a gift from Saravanan Palani (Addgene plasmid # 201764 ; http://n2t.net/addgene:201764 ; RRID:Addgene_201764)
